Addgene plasmid #223891: pD(Ct)_TS
Purpose: 4G-cloning donor for C-terminal TwinStrep tag
Depositing lab: Stephan Gruber. Depositing organization: Universite de Lausanne (UNIL). Publication: 4G cloning: rapid gene assembly for expression of multisubunit protein complexes in diverse hosts. Taschner M, Dickinson JB, Roisne-Hamelin F, Gruber S. Life Sci Alliance. 2024 Dec 2;8(1):e202402899. doi: 10.26508/lsa.202402899. Print 2025 Jan. PubMed 39622624.
Backbone
  Vector backbone: pD
  Vector type: Golden-Gate Donor
Growth in bacteria
  Bacterial resistance: Chloramphenicol, 25 μg/mL
  Growth temperature: 37°C
  Growth strain: Pir1 ; strain contains pir-116 mutation for plasmid maintenance at high copy
  Copy number: High Copy
Gene/Insert
  Gene/Insert name: TwinStrep
  Species: Synthetic
  Cloning method: Gibson Cloning
Terms and licenses: Academic/Nonprofit Terms; Industry Terms: Not Available to Industry
Depositor comments: Please visit https://doi.org/10.1101/2024.06.17.599261 for bioRxiv preprint.
How to cite: pD(Ct)_TS was a gift from Stephan Gruber (Addgene plasmid # 223891 ; http://n2t.net/addgene:223891 ; RRID:Addgene_223891)
