[The description below was written by a language model from this plasmid's Addgene catalogue record and pLannotate feature annotations shown in this document.]
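Description:
pD(Ct)_TS is a small (about 1.9 kb) Golden Gate donor plasmid from the 4G-cloning system, a toolkit for rapid assembly of genes for expression of multisubunit protein complexes in diverse hosts. Built on the pD backbone, it supplies a synthetic TwinStrep module to be fused at the C-terminus of a protein of interest. It is a part-donating plasmid rather than an expression vector: the feature table shows no promoter driving the tag, and the tag segment is presumably released and ligated into a recipient during assembly. The record does not state the type IIS enzyme or the overhangs used.

The plasmid replicates from the R6K γ origin, which works only where the R6K initiator protein π is supplied. It is therefore propagated in a pir-expressing E. coli strain (Pir1, whose pir-116 allele gives high copy number). This conditional replication is useful in donor plasmids because the uncut donor cannot persist in ordinary cloning strains after assembly. Selection is by chloramphenicol, through the cat gene under its native cat promoter.

The payload appears as two closely spaced Strep-Tag II matches on the forward strand, consistent with the tandem arrangement of the TwinStrep tag, which binds Strep-Tactin for affinity purification and detection. A loxP site lies upstream of the tag between it and the origin, which would permit Cre-mediated recombination, though the record does not explain its role here. Two other annotated features are short fragment matches: a piece of Tn5 transposase next to the origin and a partial hit to the T7 gene 10B-derived SET1 solubility tag downstream of the TwinStrep sequence. These may be backbone remnants or incidental similarity rather than functional elements.
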