Features (pLannotate 1.2.2; 8 found; start..end, strand, type, name):
     74..187     -  CDS            tnpA (fragment): TN5P_ECOLX - Also known as tnp. Experimental evidence at protein level: Swiss-Prot protein existence level 1. Mediates transposition of transposon Tn5 by a 'cut and paste' mechanism. First, the monomeric transposase binds the 19 bp inverted DNA repeats flanking the transposon. Then, dimerization of the DNA- bound transposase creates a synaptic DNA complex. After nicking of the first DNA strand, excision of the transposon proceeds through a series of intermediates. The transposase then mediates the insertion of the transposon at a new site by strand transfer. The activity of the wild- type tran
    196..552     -  rep_origin     R6K γ ori: γ replication origin from E. coli plasmid R6K; requires the R6K initiator protein pi for replication
    605..638     +  protein_bind   loxP: Cre-mediated recombination occurs in the 8-bp core sequence (GCATACAT). Cre recombinase
    722..741     +  CDS            Strep-Tag II (fragment): peptide that binds Strep-Tactin®, an engineered form of streptavidin
    782..804     +  CDS            Strep-Tag II (fragment): peptide that binds Strep-Tactin®, an engineered form of streptavidin
    841..890     +  CDS            SET1 (fragment): solubility-enhancement tag derived from T7 phage gene 10B
    984..1086    +  promoter       cat promoter: promoter of the E. coli cat gene encoding chloramphenicol acetyltransferase
   1087..1743    +  CDS            cat: CAT_ECOLX - Experimental evidence at protein level: Swiss-Prot protein existence level 1. This enzyme is an effector of chloramphenicol resistance in bacteria. From Escherichia coli. This protein is used as a marker in many commonly used cloning vectors, such as pACYC184.
>Addgene plasmid #223891 | pD(Ct)_TS | addgene full sequence | sequence record 445929 | Addgene NGS Result
CTCAAATGCCTGAGGCCAGTTTGCTCAGGCTCTCCCCGTGGAGGTAATAATTGACGATATGATCATTTAT
TCTGCCTCCCAGCTGACATTCATCCGGGGTCAGCACCGTTTCTGCGGACTGGCTTTCTACGTGTTCCGCT
TCCTTTAGCAGCCCTTGCGCCCTGAGTGCTTGCGGCAGCGTGAAGCTAATTCCCATGTCAGCCGTTAAGT
GTTCCTGTGTCACTCAAAATTGCTTTGAGAGGCTCTAAGGGCTTCTCAGTGCGTTACATCCCTGGCTTGT
TGTCCACAACCGTTAAACCTTAAAAGCTTTAAAAGCCTTATATATTCTTTTTTTTCTTATAAAACTTAAA
ACCTTAGAGGCTATTTAAGTTGCTGATTTATATTAATTTTATTGTTCAAACATGAGAGCTTAGTACGTGA
AACATGAGAGCTTAGTACGTTAGCCATGAGAGCTTAGTACGTTAGCCATGAGGGTTTAGTTCGTTAAACA
TGAGAGCTTAGTACGTTAAACATGAGAGCTTAGTACGTGAAACATGAGAGCTTAGTACGTACTATCAACA
GGTTGAACTGCTGATCAACAGATCCTCTACGCGGCCGCGGTACCATAACTTCGTATAGCATACATTATAC
GAAGTTATCTGCCAGGCACATGGGTTTTACTAGTATCGATTCGCGACCTACTCCGGAATATTAGGTCTCA
GGATCTGGTGGATCTAGCGCTTGGAGCCACCCGCAGTTCGAGAAAGGTGGAGGTTCCGGAGGTGGATCGG
GAGGTGGATCGTGGAGCCACCCGCAGTTCGAAAAATAAGGGAGACCCACTGCTTGAGCCTAGAAGATCCG
GCTGCTAACAAAGCCCGAAAGGAAGCTGAGTTGGCTGCTGTCACCGCTGAGCAATAACTATCATAACCCC
TAGGTGCCATTTCATTACCTCTTTCTCCGCACCCGACATAGATCTGGGCCAACTTTTGGCGAAAATGAGA
CGTTGATCGGCACGTAAGAGGGTCCAACTTTCACCATAATGAAATAAGATCACTACCGGGCGTATTTTTT
GAGTTATCGAGATTTTCAGGAGCTAAGGAAGCTAAAATGGAGAAAAAAATCACTGGATATACCACCGTTG
ATATATCCCAATGGCATCGTAAAGAACATTTTGAGGCATTTCAGTCAGTTGCTCAATGTACCTATAACCA
GACCGTTCAGCTGGATATTACGGCCTTTTTAAAGACCGTAAAGAAAAATAAGCACAAGTTTTATCCGGCC
TTTATTCACATTCTTGCCCGCCTGATGAATGCTCATCCGGAATTCCGTATGGCAATGAAAGACGGTGAGC
TGGTGATATGGGATAGTGTTCACCCTTGTTACACCGTTTTCCATGAGCAAACTGAAACGTTTTCATCGCT
CTGGAGTGAATACCACGACGATTTCCGGCAGTTTCTACACATATATTCGCAAGATGTGGCGTGTTACGGT
GAAAACCTGGCCTATTTCCCTAAAGGGTTTATTGAGAATATGTTTTTCGTCTCAGCCAATCCCTGGGTGA
GTTTCACCAGTTTTGATTTAAACGTGGCCAATATGGACAACTTCTTCGCCCCCGTTTTCACCATGGGCAA
ATATTATACGCAAGGCGACAAGGTGCTGATGCCGCTGGCGATTCAGGTTCATCATGCCGTTTGTGATGGC
TTCCATGTCGGCAGAATGCTTAATGAATTACAACAGTACTGCGATGAGTGGCAGGGTGGGGCGTAATTTT
TTTAAGGCAGTTATTGGTGCCCTTAAACGCCTGGTTGCTACGCCTGAATAAGTGATAATAAGCGGATGAA
TGGCAGAAATTCGAAAGCAAATTCGACCCGGTCGTCGGTTCAGGGCAGGGTCGTTAAATAGCCGCTTATG
TCTATTGCTGGTTTACCGGTTTATTGACTACCGGAAGCAGTGTGACCGTGTGCTT
